Addgene plasmid #195168: siRNA-resistant ABHD16A-H189AD194A-Halo
Purpose: mammalian expression of siRNA-resistant mutant ABHD16A tagged with Halo tag
Depositing lab: Gia Voeltz. Depositing organization: University of Colorado, Boulder. Publication: An ER phospholipid hydrolase drives ER-associated mitochondrial constriction for fission and fusion. Nguyen TT, Voeltz GK. Elife. 2022 Nov 30;11:e84279. doi: 10.7554/eLife.84279. PubMed 36448541.
Backbone
  Vector backbone: ABHD16A-Halo
  Vector type: Mammalian Expression
Growth in bacteria
  Bacterial resistance: Kanamycin, 50 μg/mL
  Growth temperature: 37°C
  Growth strain: DH5alpha
  Copy number: High Copy
Gene/Insert
  Gene/Insert name: ABHD16A (alt names: Phosphatidylserine lipase ABHD16A, isoform 1; BAT5)
  Species: H. sapiens (human)
  Insert size (bp): 1674
  Mutation: Wobble mutations for siRNA resistance from L90 to P95, H189A, D194N
  Entrez Gene: ABHD16A (a.k.a. BAT5, D6S82E, NG26, PP199, SPG86, hBAT5)
  Promoter: CMV
  Tag / fusion protein: Halo tag (C terminal on backbone)
  Cloning method: Ligation Independent Cloning
Terms and licenses: Academic/Nonprofit Terms; Industry Terms: Not Available to Industry
How to cite: siRNA-resistant ABHD16A-H189AD194A-Halo was a gift from Gia Voeltz (Addgene plasmid # 195168 ; http://n2t.net/addgene:195168 ; RRID:Addgene_195168)
