[The description below was written by a language model from this plasmid's Addgene catalogue record and pLannotate feature annotations shown in this document.]
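Description:
siRNA-resistant ABHD16A-H189AD194A-Halo is a 6.5 kb mammalian expression plasmid derived from a parental ABHD16A-Halo construct. It encodes a mutant form of human ABHD16A (also called BAT5, a phosphatidylserine lipase) fused at its C terminus to HaloTag. It is propagated in E. coli as a high-copy plasmid through a ColE1/pUC-type origin and also carries an f1 phage origin. Selection relies on a single Tn5 NeoR/KanR gene placed behind tandem bacterial (bla) and SV40 early promoters and terminated by an HSV TK polyadenylation signal. This arrangement confers kanamycin resistance in bacteria and could allow G418 selection in mammalian cells.

The expression cassette uses the CMV immediate-early enhancer and promoter to drive the 1,674 bp ABHD16A coding sequence. A short remnant of the multiple cloning site links this in frame to HaloTag, and an SV40 poly(A) signal follows. HaloTag is a modified bacterial dehalogenase that bonds covalently to chloroalkane ligands, so the fusion can be labelled with fluorescent dyes for imaging or captured on ligand-bearing resins. Silent wobble changes spanning codons L90 to P95 make the transcript resistant to an siRNA directed at endogenous ABHD16A, which suits the plasmid to knockdown-and-rescue experiments.

The insert also carries substitutions at H189 and D194. The record is inconsistent here, since the plasmid name implies D194A while the mutation field lists D194N, and it does not state what the substitutions do. The short large T antigen, ble and bGH poly(A) annotations are fragmentary matches in the backbone rather than functional elements. The associated study concerns an ER phospholipid hydrolase in ER-associated mitochondrial constriction during fission and fusion.
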