Features (pLannotate 1.2.2; 16 found; start..end, strand, type, name):
     61..364     +  enhancer       CMV enhancer: human cytomegalovirus immediate early enhancer
    365..568     +  promoter       CMV promoter: human cytomegalovirus (CMV) immediate early promoter
    591..627     +  misc_feature   MCS (fragment): multiple cloning site
    628..2301    +  CDS            ABHD16A: ABHGA_HUMAN - Also known as BAT5 From Homo sapiens (Human).
   2302..2324    +  misc_feature   MCS (fragment): multiple cloning site
   2326..3216    +  CDS            HaloTag®: modified bacterial dehalogenase that forms covalent bonds with chloroalkane derivatives
   3235..3318    +  CDS            large T antigen (fragment): large T antigen from SV40 (simian virus 40)
   3341..3462    +  polyA_signal   SV40 poly(A) signal: SV40 polyadenylation signal
   3496..3924    -  rep_origin     f1 ori (sequence partly withheld): f1 bacteriophage origin of replication; arrow indicates direction of (+) strand synthesis
   3951..4055    +  promoter       AmpR promoter: bla
   4057..4414    +  promoter       SV40 promoter: SV40 enhancer and early promoter
   4449..5243    +  CDS            NeoR/KanR: aminoglycoside phosphotransferase from Tn5; aph(3')-II (or nptII); confers resistance to neomycin, kanamycin, and G418 (Geneticin®)
   5264..5416    +  CDS            ble (fragment): BLE_KLEPN - Experimental evidence at protein level: Swiss-Prot protein existence level 1. Binding protein with a strong affinity to the bleomycin family of antibiotics. Binds to CL990; an antimitotic-antibiotic compound. From Klebsiella pneumoniae.
   5475..5522    +  polyA_signal   HSV TK poly(A) signal: herpes simplex virus thymidine kinase polyadenylation signal (Cole and Stacy, 1985)
   5613..5629    -  polyA_signal   bGH poly(A) signal (fragment): bovine growth hormone polyadenylation signal
   5851..6439    +  rep_origin     ori: high-copy-number ColE1/pMB1/pBR322/pUC origin of replication
>Addgene plasmid #195168 | siRNA-resistant ABHD16A-H189AD194A-Halo | addgene full sequence | sequence record 384085 | Addgene NGS Result
TAGTTATTAATAGTAATCAATTACGGGGTCATTAGTTCATAGCCCATATATGGAGTTCCGCGTTACATAA
CTTACGGTAAATGGCCCGCCTGGCTGACCGCCCAACGACCCCCGCCCATTGACGTCAATAATGACGTATG
TTCCCATAGTAACGCCAATAGGGACTTTCCATTGACGTCAATGGGTGGAGTATTTACGGTAAACTGCCCA
CTTGGCAGTACATCAAGTGTATCATATGCCAAGTACGCCCCCTATTGACGTCAATGACGGTAAATGGCCC
GCCTGGCATTATGCCCAGTACATGACCTTATGGGACTTTCCTACTTGGCAGTACATCTACGTATTAGTCA
TCGCTATTACCATGGTGATGCGGTTTTGGCAGTACATCAATGGGCGTGGATAGCGGTTTGACTCACGGGG
ATTTCCAAGTCTCCACCCCATTGACGTCAATGGGAGTTTGTTTTGGCACCAAAATCAACGGGACTTTCCA
AAATGTCGTAACAACTCCGCCCCATTGACGCAAATGGGCGGTAGGCGTGTACGGTGGGAGGTCTATATAA
GCAGAGCTGGTTTAGTGAACCGTCAGATCCGCTAGCGCTACCGGACTCAGATCTCGAGCTCAAGCTTATG
GCGAAGCTGCTGAGCTGCGTCCTAGGCCCCCGGCTCTACAAAATCTACCGGGAGAGGGACTCTGAAAGGG
CCCCGGCCAGCGTCCCTGAGACGCCAACGGCAGTCACTGCCCCCCATTCCAGCTCCTGGGATACGTACTA
TCAGCCCCGTGCCCTGGAGAAACATGCTGACAGCATCCTGGCACTGGCTTCAGTATTCTGGTCCATCTCT
TATTACTCCTCTCCCTTCGCCTTCTTCTACTTGTACAGGAAAGGTTACTTGAGTTTAAGTAAGGTAGTAC
CATTTTCTCACTATGCTGGGACATTGCTGCTACTTCTGGCAGGTGTGGCCTGCCTCCGAGGCATTGGCCG
CTGGACCAACCCCCAGTACCGGCAGTTCATCACCATCTTGGAAGCAACACATCGGAACCAGTCTTCAGAA
AACAAGAGGCAGCTTGCCAACTACAACTTTGACTTCCGGAGCTGGCCAGTCGACTTCCACTGGGAAGAAC
CCAGCAGCCGGAAGGAGTCTCGAGGGGGCCCTTCCCGCCGGGGTGTGGCCCTGCTTCGCCCAGAGCCCCT
GGCCCGGGGGACAGCAAACACCCTCCTCAACCGGGTTAAGAAGCTGCCTTGTCAGATCACCAGCTACCTG
GTGGCGCACACCCTAGGGCGCCGGATGCTGTATCCAGGCTCTGTGTACCTGCTGCAGAAGGCCCTCATGC
CTGTGCTGCTGCAGGGCCAGGCCCGACTGGTGGAAGAGTGTAATGGGCGCCGGGCAAAGCTGCTGGCCTG
TGATGGCAATGAGATTGACACCATGTTTGTGGACCGGCGGGGGACAGCTGAGCCCCAGGGACAGAAGCTG
GTGATCTGCTGTGAGGGGAATGCTGGGTTTTATGAGGTGGGCTGCGTCTCCACGCCCCTGGAAGCTGGAT
ATTCAGTCCTGGGCTGGAATCATCCAGGCTTTGCTGGAAGCACGGGGGTGCCATTCCCGCAGAATGAGGC
TAATGCCATGGATGTGGTGGTCCAGTTTGCCATCCACCGCCTGGGCTTCCAGCCCCAGGACATCATCATC
TACGCCTGGTCCATCGGCGGCTTCACTGCCACGTGGGCAGCCATGTCCTACCCAGATGTTAGTGCCATGA
TCCTGGATGCCTCCTTTGATGACCTGGTGCCCTTGGCCTTGAAGGTCATGCCAGACAGCTGGAGGGGCCT
GGTGACCAGGACCGTGAGGCAGCATCTCAATCTAAACAACGCGGAGCAGCTGTGCAGATACCAGGGTCCT
GTACTGCTGATCCGGAGAACCAAGGATGAGATCATCACCACCACGGTTCCTGAGGACATCATGTCCAACC
GAGGCAATGACCTCCTGCTGAAGCTCCTGCAGCATCGGTATCCCCGGGTGATGGCAGAGGAGGGTCTTCG
AGTGGTGAGGCAGTGGTTGGAGGCCTCCTCACAGCTGGAGGAAGCCTCAATTTATAGCCGATGGGAGGTG
GAAGAGGACTGGTGTCTGTCTGTCCTCCGCTCCTACCAGGCAGAACACGGGCCTGACTTCCCCTGGAGCG
TGGGGGAGGACATGAGTGCAGATGGACGGCGGCAGCTGGCTTTGTTTCTGGCTCGGAAGCATCTGCACAA
CTTTGAGGCCACTCACTGCACCCCACTCCCAGCCCAGAACTTCCAGATGCCCTGGCACCTCCCGCGGGCC
CGGGATCCACCGGTCATGGCAGAAATCGGTACTGGCTTTCCATTCGACCCCCATTATGTGGAAGTCCTGG
GCGAGCGCATGCACTACGTCGATGTTGGTCCGCGCGATGGCACCCCTGTGCTGTTCCTGCACGGTAACCC
GACCTCCTCCTACGTGTGGCGCAACATCATCCCGCATGTTGCACCGACCCATCGCTGCATTGCTCCAGAC
CTGATCGGTATGGGCAAATCCGACAAACCAGACCTGGGTTATTTCTTCGACGACCACGTCCGCTTCATGG
ATGCCTTCATCGAAGCCCTGGGTCTGGAAGAGGTCGTCCTGGTCATTCACGACTGGGGCTCCGCTCTGGG
TTTCCACTGGGCCAAGCGCAATCCAGAGCGCGTCAAAGGTATTGCATTTATGGAGTTCATCCGCCCTATC
CCGACCTGGGACGAATGGCCAGAATTTGCCCGCGAGACCTTCCAGGCCTTCCGCACCACCGACGTCGGCC
GCAAGCTGATCATCGATCAGAACGTTTTTATCGAGGGTACGCTGCCGATGGGTGTCGTCCGCCCGCTGAC
TGAAGTCGAGATGGACCATTACCGCGAGCCGTTCCTGAATCCTGTTGACCGCGAGCCACTGTGGCGCTTC
CCAAACGAGCTGCCAATCGCCGGTGAGCCAGCGAACATCGTCGCGCTGGTCGAAGAATACATGGACTGGC
TGCACCAGTCCCCTGTCCCGAAGCTGCTGTTCTGGGGCACCCCAGGCGTTCTGATCCCACCGGCCGAAGC
CGCTCGCCTGGCCAAAAGCCTGCCTAACTGCAAGGCTGTGGACATCGGCCCGGGTCTGAATCTGCTGCAA
GAAGACAACCCGGACCTGATCGGCAGCGAGATCGCGCGCTGGCTGTCGACGCTCGAGATTTCCGGCTGAG
CGGCCGCGACTCTAGATCATAATCAGCCATACCACATTTGTAGAGGTTTTACTTGCTTTAAAAAACCTCC
CACACCTCCCCCTGAACCTGAAACATAAAATGAATGCAATTGTTGTTGTTAACTTGTTTATTGCAGCTTA
TAATGGTTACAAATAAAGCAATAGCATCACAAATTTCACAAATAAAGCATTTTTTTCACTGCATTCTAGT
TGTGGTTTGTCCAAACTCATCAATGTATCTTAAGGCGTAAATTGTAAGCGTTAATATTTTGTTAAAATTC
GCGTTAAATTTTTGTTAAATCAGCTCATTTTTTAACCAATAGGCCGAAATCGGCAAAATCCCTTATAAAT
CAAAAGAATAGACCGAGATAGGGT
[37 nt withheld, positions 3595-3631]
AAAGAACGTGGACTCCAACGTCAAAGG
[49 nt withheld, positions 3659-3707]
T
[91 nt withheld, positions 3709-3799]
G
[124 nt withheld, positions 3801-3924]
CAGGTGGCACTTTTCGGGGAAATGTGCGCGGAACCCCTATTTGTTTATTTTTCTAAATACATTCAAATAT
GTATCCGCTCATGAGACAATAACCCTGATAAATGCTTCAATAATATTGAAAAAGGAAGAGTCCTGAGGCG
GAAAGAACCAGCTGTGGAATGTGTGTCAGTTAGGGTGTGGAAAGTCCCCAGGCTCCCCAGCAGGCAGAAG
TATGCAAAGCATGCATCTCAATTAGTCAGCAACCAGGTGTGGAAAGTCCCCAGGCTCCCCAGCAGGCAGA
AGTATGCAAAGCATGCATCTCAATTAGTCAGCAACCATAGTCCCGCCCCTAACTCCGCCCATCCCGCCCC
TAACTCCGCCCAGTTCCGCCCATTCTCCGCCCCATGGCTGACTAATTTTTTTTATTTATGCAGAGGCCGA
GGCCGCCTCGGCCTCTGAGCTATTCCAGAAGTAGTGAGGAGGCTTTTTTGGAGGCCTAGGCTTTTGCAAA
GATCGATCAAGAGACAGGATGAGGATCGTTTCGCATGATTGAACAAGATGGATTGCACGCAGGTTCTCCG
GCCGCTTGGGTGGAGAGGCTATTCGGCTATGACTGGGCACAACAGACAATCGGCTGCTCTGATGCCGCCG
TGTTCCGGCTGTCAGCGCAGGGGCGCCCGGTTCTTTTTGTCAAGACCGACCTGTCCGGTGCCCTGAATGA
ACTGCAAGACGAGGCAGCGCGGCTATCGTGGCTGGCCACGACGGGCGTTCCTTGCGCAGCTGTGCTCGAC
GTTGTCACTGAAGCGGGAAGGGACTGGCTGCTATTGGGCGAAGTGCCGGGGCAGGATCTCCTGTCATCTC
ACCTTGCTCCTGCCGAGAAAGTATCCATCATGGCTGATGCAATGCGGCGGCTGCATACGCTTGATCCGGC
TACCTGCCCATTCGACCACCAAGCGAAACATCGCATCGAGCGAGCACGTACTCGGATGGAAGCCGGTCTT
GTCGATCAGGATGATCTGGACGAAGAGCATCAGGGGCTCGCGCCAGCCGAACTGTTCGCCAGGCTCAAGG
CGAGCATGCCCGACGGCGAGGATCTCGTCGTGACCCATGGCGATGCCTGCTTGCCGAATATCATGGTGGA
AAATGGCCGCTTTTCTGGATTCATCGACTGTGGCCGGCTGGGTGTGGCGGACCGCTATCAGGACATAGCG
TTGGCTACCCGTGATATTGCTGAAGAGCTTGGCGGCGAATGGGCTGACCGCTTCCTCGTGCTTTACGGTA
TCGCCGCTCCCGATTCGCAGCGCATCGCCTTCTATCGCCTTCTTGACGAGTTCTTCTGAGCGGGACTCTG
GGGTTCGAAATGACCGACCAAGCGACGCCCAACCTGCCATCACGAGATTTCGATTCCACCGCCGCCTTCT
ATGAAAGGTTGGGCTTCGGAATCGTTTTCCGGGACGCCGGCTGGATGATCCTCCAGCGCGGGGATCTCAT
GCTGGAGTTCTTCGCCCACCCTAGGGGGAGGCTAACTGAAACACGGAAGGAGACAATACCGGAAGGAACC
CGCGCTATGACGGCAATAAAAAGACAGAATAAAACGCACGGTGTTGGGTCGTTTGTTCATAAACGCGGGG
TTCGGTCCCAGGGCTGGCACTCTGTCGATACCCCACCGAGACCCCATTGGGGCCAATACGCCCGCGTTTC
TTCCTTTTCCCCACCCCACCCCCCAAGTTCGGGTGAAGGCCCAGGGCTCGCAGCCAACGTCGGGGCGGCA
GGCCCTGCCATAGCCTCAGGTTACTCATATATACTTTAGATTGATTTAAAACTTCATTTTTAATTTAAAA
GGATCTAGGTGAAGATCCTTTTTGATAATCTCATGACCAAAATCCCTTAACGTGAGTTTTCGTTCCACTG
AGCGTCAGACCCCGTAGAAAAGATCAAAGGATCTTCTTGAGATCCTTTTTTTCTGCGCGTAATCTGCTGC
TTGCAAACAAAAAAACCACCGCTACCAGCGGTGGTTTGTTTGCCGGATCAAGAGCTACCAACTCTTTTTC
CGAAGGTAACTGGCTTCAGCAGAGCGCAGATACCAAATACTGTTCTTCTAGTGTAGCCGTAGTTAGGCCA
CCACTTCAAGAACTCTGTAGCACCGCCTACATACCTCGCTCTGCTAATCCTGTTACCAGTGGCTGCTGCC
AGTGGCGATAAGTCGTGTCTTACCGGGTTGGACTCAAGACGATAGTTACCGGATAAGGCGCAGCGGTCGG
GCTGAACGGGGGGTTCGTGCACACAGCCCAGCTTGGAGCGAACGACCTACACCGAACTGAGATACCTACA
GCGTGAGCTATGAGAAAGCGCCACGCTTCCCGAAGGGAGAAAGGCGGACAGGTATCCGGTAAGCGGCAGG
GTCGGAACAGGAGAGCGCACGAGGGAGCTTCCAGGGGGAAACGCCTGGTATCTTTATAGTCCTGTCGGGT
TTCGCCACCTCTGACTTGAGCGTCGATTTTTGTGATGCTCGTCAGGGGGGCGGAGCCTATGGAAAAACGC
CAGCAACGCGGCCTTTTTACGGTTCCTGGCCTTTTGCTGGCCTTTTGCTCACATGTTCTTTCCTGCGTTA
TCCCCTGATTCTGTGGATAACCGTATTACCGCCATGCAT
